>Addgene plasmid #166720 | pGMC00003 | addgene full sequence | sequence record 334560 | Addgene NGS Result
GAGGGCCTATTTCCCATGATTCCTTCATATTTGCATATACGATACAAGGCTGTTAGAGAGATAATTGGAA
TTAATTTGACTGTAAACACAAAGATATTAGTACAAAATACGTGACGTAGAAAGTAATAATTTCTTGGGTA
GTTTGCAGTTTTAAAATTATGTTTTAAAATGGACTATCATATGCTTACCGTAACTTGAAAGTATTTCGAT
TTCTTGGCTTTATATATCTTGTGGAAAGGACGAAACACCGCATCCCGGCGACATAGTTGAGTTTTAGAGC
TAGAAATAGCAAGTTAAAATAAGGCTAGTCCGTTATCAACTTGAAAAAGTGGCACCGAGTCGGTGCTTTT
TTGTTTTAGAGCTAGAAATAGCAAGTTAAAATAAGGCTAGTCCGTTTTTAGCGCGTGCGCCAATTCTGCA
GACAAATGGCTCTAGAGGTACCCGTTACATAACTTACGGTAAATGGCCCGCCTGGCTGACCGCCCAACGA
CCCCCGCCCATTGACGTCAATAGTAACGCCAATAGGGACTTTCCATTGACGTCAATGGGTGGAGTATTTA
CGGTAAACTGCCCACTTGGCAGTACATCAAGTGTATCATATGCCAAGTACGCCCCCTATTGACGTCAATG
ACGGTAAATGGCCCGCCTGGCATTGTGCCCAGTACATGACCTTATGGGACTTTCCTACTTGGCAGTACAT
CTACGTATTAGTCATCGCTATTACCATGGTCGAGGTGAGCCCCACGTTCTGCTTCACTCTCCCCATCTCC
CCCCCCTCCCCACCCCCAATTTTGTATTTATTTATTTTTTAATTATTTTGTGCAGCGATGGGGGCGGGGG
GGGGGGGGGGGCGCGCGCCRGGGGGGGGGGGGGGGGGGGGGGGGGGGGGGGGGGGGGGGGGGGGAGGGGC
GGCGGCAGCCAATCAGAGCGGCGCGCTCCGAAAGTTTCCTTTTATGGCGAGGCGGCGGCGGCGGCGGCCC
TATAAAAAGCGAAGCGCGCGGCGGGCGGGAGTCGCTGCGCGCTGCCTTCGCCCCGTGCCCCGCTCCGCCG
CCGCCTCGCGCCGCCCGCCCCGGCTCTGACTGACCGCGTTACTCCCACAGGTGAGCGGGCGGGACGGCCC
TTCTCCTCCGGGCTGTAATTAGCTGAGCAAGAGGTAAGGGTTTAAGGGATGGTTGGTTGGTGGGGTATTA
ATGTTTAATTACCTGGAGCACCTGCCTGAAATCACTTTTTTTCAGGTTGGACCGGTGCCACCATGGACTA
TAAGGACCACGACGGAGACTACAAGGATCATGATATTGATTACAAAGACGATGACGATAAGATGGCCCCA
AAGAAGAAGCGGAAGGTCGGTATCCACGGAGTCCCAGCAGCCGACAAGAAGTACAGCATCGGCCTGGACA
TCGGCACCAACTCTGTGGGCTGGGCCGTGATCACCGACGAGTACAAGGTGCCCAGCAAGAAATTCAAGGT
GCTGGGCAACACCGACCGGCACAGCATCAAGAAGAACCTGATCGGAGCCCTGCTGTTCGACAGCGGCGAA
ACAGCCGAGGCCACCCGGCTGAAGAGAACCGCCAGAAGAAGATACACCAGACGGAAGAACCGGATCTGCT
ATCTGCAAGAGATCTTCAGCAACGAGATGGCCAAGGTGGACGACAGCTTCTTCCACAGACTGGAAGAGTC
CTTCCTGGTGGAAGAGGATAAGAAGCACGAGCGGCACCCCATCTTCGGCAACATCGTGGACGAGGTGGCC
TACCACGAGAAGTACCCCACCATCTACCACCTGAGAAAGAAACTGGTGGACAGCACCGACAAGGCCGACC
TGCGGCTGATCTATCTGGCCCTGGCCCACATGATCAAGTTCCGGGGCCACTTCCTGATCGAGGGCGACCT
GAACCCCGACAACAGCGACGTGGACAAGCTGTTCATCCAGCTGGTGCAGACCTACAACCAGCTGTTCGAG
GAAAACCCCATCAACGCCAGCGGCGTGGACGCCAAGGCCATCCTGTCTGCCAGACTGAGCAAGAGCAGAC
GGCTGGAAAATCTGATCGCCCAGCTGCCCGGCGAGAAGAAGAATGGCCTGTTCGGAAACCTGATTGCCCT
GAGCCTGGGCCTGACCCCCAACTTCAAGAGCAACTTCGACCTGGCCGAGGATGCCAAACTGCAGCTGAGC
AAGGACACCTACGACGACGACCTGGACAACCTGCTGGCCCAGATCGGCGACCAGTACGCCGACCTGTTTC
TGGCCGCCAAGAACCTGTCCGACGCCATCCTGCTGAGCGACATCCTGAGAGTGAACACCGAGATCACCAA
GGCCCCCCTGAGCGCCTCTATGATCAAGAGATACGACGAGCACCACCAGGACCTGACCCTGCTGAAAGCT
CTCGTGCGGCAGCAGCTGCCTGAGAAGTACAAAGAGATTTTCTTCGACCAGAGCAAGAACGGCTACGCCG
GCTACATTGACGGCGGAGCCAGCCAGGAAGAGTTCTACAAGTTCATCAAGCCCATCCTGGAAAAGATGGA
CGGCACCGAGGAACTGCTCGTGAAGCTGAACAGAGAGGACCTGCTGCGGAAGCAGCGGACCTTCGACAAC
GGCAGCATCCCCCACCAGATCCACCTGGGAGAGCTGCACGCCATTCTGCGGCGGCAGGAAGATTTTTACC
CATTCCTGAAGGACAACCGGGAAAAGATCGAGAAGATCCTGACCTTCCGCATCCCCTACTACGTGGGCCC
TCTGGCCAGGGGAAACAGCAGATTCGCCTGGATGACCAGAAAGAGCGAGGAAACCATCACCCCCTGGAAC
TTCGAGGAAGTGGTGGACAAGGGCGCTTCCGCCCAGAGCTTCATCGAGCGGATGACCAACTTCGATAAGA
ACCTGCCCAACGAGAAGGTGCTGCCCAAGCACAGCCTGCTGTACGAGTACTTCACCGTGTATAACGAGCT
GACCAAAGTGAAATACGTGACCGAGGGAATGAGAAAGCCCGCCTTCCTGAGCGGCGAGCAGAAAAAGGCC
ATCGTGGACCTGCTGTTCAAGACCAACCGGAAAGTGACCGTGAAGCAGCTGAAAGAGGACTACTTCAAGA
AAATCGAGTGCTTCGACTCCGTGGAAATCTCCGGCGTGGAAGATCGGTTCAACGCCTCCCTGGGCACATA
CCACGATCTGCTGAAAATTATCAAGGACAAGGACTTCCTGGACAATGAGGAAAACGAGGACATTCTGGAA
GATATCGTGCTGACCCTGACACTGTTTGAGGACAGAGAGATGATCGAGGAACGGCTGAAAACCTATGCCC
ACCTGTTCGACGACAAAGTGATGAAGCAGCTGAAGCGGCGGAGATACACCGGCTGGGGCAGGCTGAGCCG
GAAGCTGATCAACGGCATCCGGGACAAGCAGTCCGGCAAGACAATCCTGGATTTCCTGAAGTCCGACGGC
TTCGCCAACAGAAACTTCATGCAGCTGATCCACGACGACAGCCTGACCTTTAAAGAGGACATCCAGAAAG
CCCAGGTGTCCGGCCAGGGCGATAGCCTGCACGAGCACATTGCCAATCTGGCCGGCAGCCCCGCCATTAA
GAAGGGCATCCTGCAGACAGTGAAGGTGGTGGACGAGCTCGTGAAAGTGATGGGCCGGCACAAGCCCGAG
AACATCGTGATCGAAATGGCCAGAGAGAACCAGACCACCCAGAAGGGACAGAAGAACAGCCGCGAGAGAA
TGAAGCGGATCGAAGAGGGCATCAAAGAGCTGGGCAGCCAGATCCTGAAAGAACACCCCGTGGAAAACAC
CCAGCTGCAGAACGAGAAGCTGTACCTGTACTACCTGCAGAATGGGCGGGATATGTACGTGGACCAGGAA
CTGGACATCAACCGGCTGTCCGACTACGATGTGGACCATATCGTGCCTCAGAGCTTTCTGAAGGACGACT
CCATCGACAACAAGGTGCTGACCAGAAGCGACAAGAACCGGGGCAAGAGCGACAACGTGCCCTCCGAAGA
GGTCGTGAAGAAGATGAAGAACTACTGGCGGCAGCTGCTGAACGCCAAGCTGATTACCCAGAGAAAGTTC
GACAATCTGACCAAGGCCGAGAGAGGCGGCCTGAGCGAACTGGATAAGGCCGGCTTCATCAAGAGACAGC
TGGTGGAAACCCGGCAGATCACAAAGCACGTGGCACAGATCCTGGACTCCCGGATGAACACTAAGTACGA
CGAGAATGACAAGCTGATCCGGGAAGTGAAAGTGATCACCCTGAAGTCCAAGCTGGTGTCCGATTTCCGG
AAGGATTTCCAGTTTTACAAAGTGCGCGAGATCAACAACTACCACCACGCCCACGACGCCTACCTGAACG
CCGTCGTGGGAACCGCCCTGATCAAAAAGTACCCTAAGCTGGAAAGCGAGTTCGTGTACGGCGACTACAA
GGTGTACGACGTGCGGAAGATGATCGCCAAGAGCGAGCAGGAAATCGGCAAGGCTACCGCCAAGTACTTC
TTCTACAGCAACATCATGAACTTTTTCAAGACCGAGATTACCCTGGCCAACGGCGAGATCCGGAAGCGGC
CTCTGATCGAGACAAACGGCGAAACCGGGGAGATCGTGTGGGATAAGGGCCGGGATTTTGCCACCGTGCG
GAAAGTGCTGAGCATGCCCCAAGTGAATATCGTGAAAAAGACCGAGGTGCAGACAGGCGGCTTCAGCAAA
GAGTCTATCCTGCCCAAGAGGAACAGCGATAAGCTGATCGCCAGAAAGAAGGACTGGGACCCTAAGAAGT
ACGGCGGCTTCGACAGCCCCACCGTGGCCTATTCTGTGCTGGTGGTGGCCAAAGTGGAAAAGGGCAAGTC
CAAGAAACTGAAGAGTGTGAAAGAGCTGCTGGGGATCACCATCATGGAAAGAAGCAGCTTCGAGAAGAAT
CCCATCGACTTTCTGGAAGCCAAGGGCTACAAAGAAGTGAAAAAGGACCTGATCATCAAGCTGCCTAAGT
ACTCCCTGTTCGAGCTGGAAAACGGCCGGAAGAGAATGCTGGCCTCTGCCGGCGAACTGCAGAAGGGAAA
CGAACTGGCCCTGCCCTCCAAATATGTGAACTTCCTGTACCTGGCCAGCCACTATGAGAAGCTGAAGGGC
TCCCCCGAGGATAATGAGCAGAAACAGCTGTTTGTGGAACAGCACAAGCACTACCTGGACGAGATCATCG
AGCAGATCAGCGAGTTCTCCAAGAGAGTGATCCTGGCCGACGCTAATCTGGACAAAGTGCTGTCCGCCTA
CAACAAGCACCGGGATAAGCCCATCAGAGAGCAGGCCGAGAATATCATCCACCTGTTTACCCTGACCAAT
CTGGGAGCCCCTGCCGCCTTCAAGTACTTTGACACCACCATCGACCGGAAGAGGTACACCAGCACCAAAG
AGGTGCTGGACGCCACCCTGATCCACCAGAGCATCACCGGCCTGTACGAGACACGGATCGACCTGTCTCA
GCTGGGAGGCGACAAAAGGCCGGCGGCCACGAAAAAGGCCGGCCAGGCAAAAAAGAAAAAGGAATTCGGC
AGTGGAGAGGGCAGAGGAAGTCTGCTAACATGCGGTGACGTCGAGGAGAATCCTGGCCCAGTGAGCAAGG
GCGAGGAGCTGTTCACCGGGGTGGTGCCCATCCTGGTCGAGCTGGACGGCGACGTAAACGGCCACAAGTT
CAGCGTGTCCGGCGAGGGCGAGGGCGATGCCACCTACGGCAAGCTGACCCTGAAGTTCATCTGCACCACC
GGCAAGCTGCCCGTGCCCTGGCCCACCCTCGTGACCACCCTGACCTACGGCGTGCAGTGCTTCAGCCGCT
ACCCCGACCACATGAAGCAGCACGACTTCTTCAAGTCCGCCATGCCCGAAGGCTACGTCCAGGAGCGCAC
CATCTTCTTCAAGGACGACGGCAACTACAAGACCCGCGCCGAGGTGAAGTTCGAGGGCGACACCCTGGTG
AACCGCATCGAGCTGAAGGGCATCGACTTCAAGGAGGACGGCAACATCCTGGGGCACAAGCTGGAGTACA
ACTACAACAGCCACAACGTCTATATCATGGCCGACAAGCAGAAGAACGGCATCAAGGTGAACTTCAAGAT
CCGCCACAACATCGAGGACGGCAGCGTGCAGCTCGCCGACCACTACCAGCAGAACACCCCCATCGGCGAC
GGCCCCGTGCTGCTGCCCGACAACCACTACCTGAGCACCCAGTCCGCCCTGAGCAAAGACCCCAACGAGA
AGCGCGATCACATGGTCCTGCTGGAGTTCGTGACCGCCGCCGGGATCACTCTCGGCATGGACGAGCTGTA
CAAGGAATTCTAACTAGAGCTCGCTGATCAGCCTCGACTGTGCCTTCTAGTTGCCAGCCATCTGTTGTTT
GCCCCTCCCCCGTGCCTTCCTTGACCCTGGAAGGTGCCACTCCCACTGTCCTTTCCTAATAAAATGAGGA
AATTGCATCGCATTGTCTGAGTAGGTGTCATTCTATTCTGGGGGGTGGGGTGGGGCAGGACAGCAAGGGG
GAGGATTGGGAAGAGAATAGCAGGCATGCTGGGGAGCGGCCGCAGGAACCCCTAGTGATGGAGTTGGCCA
CTCCCTCTCTGCGCGCTCGCTCGCTCACTGAGGCCGGGCGACCAAAGGTCGCCCGACGCCCGGGCTTTGC
CCGGGCGGCCTCAGTGAGCGAGCGAGCGCGCAGCTGCCTGCAGGGGCGCCTGATGCGGTATTTTCTCCTT
ACGCATCTGTGCGGTATTTCACACCGCATA
[95 nt withheld, positions 6751-6845]
T
[46 nt withheld, positions 6847-6892]
C
[141 nt withheld, positions 6894-7034]
CCTTTGACGTTGGAGTCCACGTTCTTT
[37 nt withheld, positions 7062-7098]
ACTCTATCTCGGGCTATTCTTTTGATTTATAAGGGATTTTGCCGATTTCGGTCTATTGGTTAAAAAATGA
GCTGATTTAACAAAAATTTAACGCGAATTTTAACAAAATATTAACGTTTACAATTTTATGGTGCACTCTC
AGTACAATCTGCTCTGATGCCGCATAGTTAAGCCAGCCCCGACACCCGCCAACACCCGCTGACGCGCCCT
GACGGGCTTGTCTGCTCCCGGCATCCGCTTACAGACAAGCTGTGACCGTCTCCGGGAGCTGCATGTGTCA
GAGGTTTTCACCGTCATCACCGAAACGCGCGAGACGAAAGGGCCTCGTGATACGCCTATTTTTATAGGTT
AATGTCATGATAATAATGGTTTCTTAGACGTCAGGTGGCACTTTTCGGGGAAATGTGCGCGGAACCCCTA
TTTGTTTATTTTTCTAAATACATTCAAATATGTATCCGCTCATGAGACAATAACCCTGATAAATGCTTCA
ATAATATTGAAAAAGGAAGAGTATGAGTATTCAACATTTCCGTGTCGCCCTTATTCCCTTTTTTGCGGCA
TTTTGCCTTCCTGTTTTTGCTCACCCAGAAACGCTGGTGAAAGTAAAAGATGCTGAAGATCAGTTGGGTG
CACGAGTGGGTTACATCGAACTGGATCTCAACAGCGGTAAGATCCTTGAGAGTTTTCGCCCCGAAGAACG
TTTTCCAATGATGAGCACTTTTAAAGTTCTGCTATGTGGCGCGGTATTATCCCGTATTGACGCCGGGCAA
GAGCAACTCGGTCGCCGCATACACTATTCTCAGAATGACTTGGTTGAGTACTCACCAGTCACAGAAAAGC
ATCTTACGGATGGCATGACAGTAAGAGAATTATGCAGTGCTGCCATAACCATGAGTGATAACACTGCGGC
CAACTTACTTCTGACAACGATCGGAGGACCGAAGGAGCTAACCGCTTTTTTGCACAACATGGGGGATCAT
GTAACTCGCCTTGATCGTTGGGAACCGGAGCTGAATGAAGCCATACCAAACGACGAGCGTGACACCACGA
TGCCTGTAGCAATGGCAACAACGTTGCGCAAACTATTAACTGGCGAACTACTTACTCTAGCTTCCCGGCA
ACAATTAATAGACTGGATGGAGGCGGATAAAGTTGCAGGACCACTTCTGCGCTCGGCCCTTCCGGCTGGC
TGGTTTATTGCTGATAAATCTGGAGCCGGTGAGCGTGGAAGCCGCGGTATCATTGCAGCACTGGGGCCAG
ATGGTAAGCCCTCCCGTATCGTAGTTATCTACACGACGGGGAGTCAGGCAACTATGGATGAACGAAATAG
ACAGATCGCTGAGATAGGTGCCTCACTGATTAAGCATTGGTAACTGTCAGACCAAGTTTACTCATATATA
CTTTAGATTGATTTAAAACTTCATTTTTAATTTAAAAGGATCTAGGTGAAGATCCTTTTTGATAATCTCA
TGACCAAAATCCCTTAACGTGAGTTTTCGTTCCACTGAGCGTCAGACCCCGTAGAAAAGATCAAAGGATC
TTCTTGAGATCCTTTTTTTCTGCGCGTAATCTGCTGCTTGCAAACAAAAAAACCACCGCTACCAGCGGTG
GTTTGTTTGCCGGATCAAGAGCTACCAACTCTTTTTCCGAAGGTAACTGGCTTCAGCAGAGCGCAGATAC
CAAATACTGTTCTTCTAGTGTAGCCGTAGTTAGGCCACCACTTCAAGAACTCTGTAGCACCGCCTACATA
CCTCGCTCTGCTAATCCTGTTACCAGTGGCTGCTGCCAGTGGCGATAAGTCGTGTCTTACCGGGTTGGAC
TCAAGACGATAGTTACCGGATAAGGCGCAGCGGTCGGGCTGAACGGGGGGTTCGTGCACACAGCCCAGCT
TGGAGCGAACGACCTACACCGAACTGAGATACCTACAGCGTGAGCTATGAGAAAGCGCCACGCTTCCCGA
AGGGAGAAAGGCGGACAGGTATCCGGTAAGCGGCAGGGTCGGAACAGGAGAGCGCACGAGGGAGCTTCCA
GGGGGAAACGCCTGGTATCTTTATAGTCCTGTCGGGTTTCGCCACCTCTGACTTGAGCGTCGATTTTTGT
GATGCTCGTCAGGGGGGCGGAGCCTATGGAAAAACGCCAGCAACGCGGCCTTTTTACGGTTCCTGGCCTT
TTGCTGGCCTTTTGCTCACATGT
Features (pLannotate 1.2.2; 19 found; start..end, strand, type, name):
      1..241     +  promoter       U6 promoter: RNA polymerase III promoter for human U6 snRNA
    271..346     +  misc_RNA       gRNA scaffold: guide RNA scaffold for the Streptococcus pyogenes CRISPR/Cas9 system
    353..396     +  misc_RNA       gRNA scaffold (fragment): guide RNA scaffold for the Streptococcus pyogenes CRISPR/Cas9 system
    443..728     +  enhancer       CMV enhancer: human cytomegalovirus immediate early enhancer; contains an 18-bp deletion relative to the standard CMV enhancer
    730..1007    +  promoter       chicken β-actin promoter: No description available
   1008..1235    +  intron         hybrid intron: hybrid between chicken β-actin (CBA) and minute virus of mice (MMV) introns (Gray et al., 2011)
   1373..2974    +  CDS            Cas9(N): N-terminal portion of Streptococcus pyogenes Cas9 (Zetsche et al., 2015)
   2975..5473    +  CDS            Cas9(C): C-terminal portion of Streptococcus pyogenes Cas9 (Zetsche et al., 2015)
   5474..5521    +  CDS            nucleoplasmin NLS: bipartite nuclear localization signal from nucleoplasmin
   5591..6304    +  CDS            EGFP: EGFP is a basic (constitutively fluorescent) green fluorescent protein published in 1996, derived from Aequorea victoria. It is reported to be a rapidly-maturing weak dimer with moderate acid sensitivity.
   6338..6449    +  polyA_signal   bGH poly(A) signal: bovine growth hormone polyadenylation signal
   6554..6694    +  repeat_region  AAV2 ITR: inverted terminal repeat of adeno-associated virus serotype 2 inverted
   6699..6750    -  misc_feature   bom (fragment): basis of mobility region from pBR322
   6769..7224    +  rep_origin     f1 ori (sequence partly withheld): f1 bacteriophage origin of replication; arrow indicates direction of (+) strand synthesis
   7225..7274    -  misc_feature   bom (fragment): basis of mobility region from pBR322
   7376..7411    -  CDS            rop (fragment): Rop protein, which maintains plasmids at low copy number; rop
   7506..7610    +  promoter       AmpR promoter: bla
   7611..8471    +  CDS            AmpR: β-lactamase; bla; confers resistance to ampicillin, carbenicillin, and related antibiotics
   8642..9230    +  rep_origin     ori: high-copy-number ColE1/pMB1/pBR322/pUC origin of replication
