[The description below was written by a language model from this plasmid's Addgene catalogue record and pLannotate feature annotations shown in this document.]
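Description:
pGMC00003 is an all-in-one mammalian CRISPR/Cas9 expression plasmid built on the pX458 backbone and carrying a single guide RNA directed against mouse Kitl, the gene encoding Kit ligand (also known as stem cell factor). It is about 9.3 kb in size. In bacteria it is maintained as a high-copy plasmid through a ColE1/pUC-type origin, with selection by the β-lactamase ampicillin resistance gene. An f1 phage origin is also present, along with small annotated fragments of bom and rop that are backbone remnants.

The plasmid contains two expression units. A human U6 RNA polymerase III promoter drives the Kitl-targeting spacer fused to the Streptococcus pyogenes guide RNA scaffold; the annotation also picks up a second, partial scaffold fragment just downstream. The second unit uses a hybrid promoter made of the CMV enhancer, the chicken β-actin promoter and a hybrid intron to express S. pyogenes Cas9. The annotation splits Cas9 into contiguous N- and C-terminal portions that together form the full coding sequence. Cas9 is followed by a nucleoplasmin bipartite nuclear localization signal, then EGFP, and the unit ends with a bovine growth hormone polyadenylation signal. The short element linking Cas9 to EGFP is not annotated in the feature table. A single AAV2 inverted terminal repeat lies downstream of the poly(A) signal, and with only one ITR annotated the plasmid would not be expected to serve as an AAV packaging vector.

Transient transfection supplies both nuclease and guide from one plasmid to cut the Kitl locus in mouse cells, typically for gene disruption. EGFP fluorescence marks transfected cells so they can be identified or sorted.
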