Addgene plasmid #166720: pGMC00003
Purpose: sgRNA against mouse Kitl
Depositing lab: Raj Chari. Depositing organization: Frederick National Laboratory. Publication: Tumour-elicited neutrophils engage mitochondrial metabolism to circumvent nutrient limitations and maintain immune suppression. Rice CM, Davies LC, Subleski JJ, Maio N, Gonzalez-Cotto M, Andrews C, Patel NL, Palmieri EM, Weiss JM, Lee JM, Annunziata CM, Rouault TA, Durum SK, McVicar DW. Nat Commun. 2018 Nov 30;9(1):5099. doi: 10.1038/s41467-018-07505-2. PubMed 30504842.
Backbone
  Vector backbone: pX458
  Vector type: Mammalian Expression, CRISPR
Growth in bacteria
  Bacterial resistance: Ampicillin, 100 μg/mL
  Growth temperature: 37°C
  Growth strain: DH5alpha
  Copy number: High Copy
Gene/Insert
  Gene/Insert name: Kitl
  gRNA/shRNA sequence: CATCCCGGCGACATAGTTGA
  Species: M. musculus (mouse)
  Entrez Gene: Kitl (a.k.a. Clo, Con, Gb, Kitlg, Mgf, SCF, SF, SLF, Sl, blz, contrasted)
Terms and licenses: Academic/Nonprofit Terms; Industry Terms: Not Available to Industry
How to cite: pGMC00003 was a gift from Raj Chari (Addgene plasmid # 166720 ; http://n2t.net/addgene:166720 ; RRID:Addgene_166720)
